Addgene plasmid #179911: pENTR1A-TAZ S89A
Purpose: Entry vector of TAZ S89A for gateway coloning.
Depositing lab: Xin Chen. Depositing organization: University of California, San Francisco (UCSF). Publication: TAZ is indispensable for c-MYC-induced hepatocarcinogenesis. Wang H, Zhang S, Zhang Y, Jia J, Wang J, Liu X, Zhang J, Song X, Ribback S, Cigliano A, Evert M, Liang B, Wu H, Calvisi DF, Zeng Y, Chen X. J Hepatol. 2021 Aug 28. pii: S0168-8278(21)02016-X. doi: 10.1016/j.jhep.2021.08.021. PubMed 34464659.
Backbone
  Vector backbone: pENTR1A
  Backbone manufacturer: Invitrogen
  Total vector size (bp): 2700
  Vector type: Entry Vector
Growth in bacteria
  Bacterial resistance: Kanamycin, 50 μg/mL
  Growth temperature: 37°C
  Growth strain: DH5alpha
  Copy number: Unknown
Gene/Insert
  Gene/Insert name: WW Domain Containing Transcription Regulator 1 (alt names: WWTR1; Transcriptional Coactivator With PDZ-Binding Motif; TAZ)
  Species: H. sapiens (human)
  Insert size (bp): 1200
  Mutation: Serine 89 mutated to Alanine
  GenBank ID: 25937
  Entrez Gene: WWTR1 (a.k.a. TAZ)
  Tag / fusion protein: 3X Flag-tag (N terminal on insert)
  Cloning method: Restriction Enzyme; 5′ cloning site KpnI (not destroyed); 3′ cloning site EcoRI (not destroyed)
  Sequencing primers: 5′ CTACAAACTCTTCCTGTTAGTTA; 3′ GTAACATCAGAGATTTTGAGACAC
Resource information
  A portion of this plasmid was derived from a plasmid made by: TAZ S89A was cloned from Addgene plasmid #24815: 3XFlag pCMV5-TOPO TAZ (S89A)
Terms and licenses: Academic/Nonprofit Terms; Industry Terms: Not Available to Industry
How to cite: pENTR1A-TAZ S89A was a gift from Xin Chen (Addgene plasmid # 179911 ; http://n2t.net/addgene:179911 ; RRID:Addgene_179911)
