[The description below was written by a language model from this plasmid's Addgene catalogue record and pLannotate feature annotations shown in this document.]
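Description:
pENTR1A-TAZ S89A is a Gateway entry clone built on the Invitrogen pENTR1A backbone, carrying human WWTR1 (TAZ), a transcriptional coactivator that acts downstream of the Hippo signalling pathway. It is maintained in E. coli through a high-copy ColE1/pUC-type origin and selected with kanamycin via the aph(3')-Ia resistance gene. The catalogue lists a vector size of about 2.7 kb and an insert of about 1.2 kb. The full sequenced record is 3,569 nt, so the catalogue figure appears to refer to the backbone alone.

The payload is an N-terminal 3xFLAG epitope tag followed immediately by the roughly 1.2 kb TAZ coding sequence, inserted between KpnI and EcoRI sites that both remain intact. The open reading frame carries a serine 89 to alanine substitution. In general terms, this residue is a LATS kinase phosphorylation site that promotes 14-3-3 binding and cytoplasmic retention, so the S89A form is widely used as a constitutively active TAZ that resists Hippo-mediated inhibition. The tagged cassette was derived from an earlier 3xFLAG pCMV5-TOPO TAZ (S89A) plasmid.

The cassette is flanked by attL1 and attL2 sites, and rrnB T1 and T2 terminators upstream of attL1 shield the insert from read-through transcription in bacteria. No promoter for the insert is annotated, as expected for an entry vector that is not meant to drive expression itself. Instead, an LR Clonase reaction transfers FLAG-TAZ S89A into attR-containing destination vectors of the user's choice. The associated publication concerns the role of TAZ in c-MYC-driven liver cancer.
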