Features (pLannotate 1.2.2; 8 found; start..end, strand, type, name):
    252..295     -  terminator     rrnB T1 terminator: Escherichia coli rrnB; transcription terminator T1 from the E. coli rrnB gene
    427..454     +  terminator     rrnB T2 terminator: transcription terminator T2 from the E. coli rrnB gene
    504..603     +  protein_bind   attL1: mutant version of attL; recombination site for the Gateway® LR reaction LR Clonase™
    643..708     +  CDS            3xFLAG: three tandem FLAG® epitope tags, followed by an enterokinase cleavage site
    715..1911    +  CDS            WWTR1: WWTR1_HUMAN - Also known as TAZ. Experimental evidence at protein level: Swiss-Prot protein existence level 1. Transcriptional coactivator which acts as a downstream regulatory target in the Hippo signaling pathway that plays a pivotal role in organ size control and tumor suppression by restricting proliferation and promoting apoptosis (PubMed:11118213, PubMed:18227151). The core of this pathway is composed of a kinase cascade wherein STK3/MST2 and STK4/MST1, in complex with its regulatory protein SAV1, phosphorylates and activates LATS1/2 in complex with its regulatory protein MOB1, which in
   1944..2043    -  protein_bind   attL2: mutant version of attL; recombination site for the Gateway® LR reaction LR Clonase™
   2166..2975    +  CDS            KanR: aminoglycoside phosphotransferase; aph(3')-Ia; confers resistance to kanamycin in bacteria or G418 (Geneticin®) in eukaryotes
   3065..84      +  rep_origin     ori (across the origin): high-copy-number ColE1/pMB1/pBR322/pUC origin of replication
>Addgene plasmid #179911 | pENTR1A-TAZ S89A | addgene full sequence | sequence record 357809 | Addgene NGS Result
CTTTATAGTCCTGTCGGGTTTCGCCACCTCTGACTTGAGCGTCGATTTTTGTGATGCTCGTCAGGGGGGC
GGAGCCTATGGAAAAACGCCAGCAACGCGGCCTTTTTACGGTTCCTGGCCTTTTGCTGGCCTTTTGCTCA
CATGTTCTTTCCTGCGTTATCCCCTGATTCTGTGGATAACCGTATTACCGCTAGCATGGATCTCGGGGAC
GTCTAACTACTAAGCGAGAGTAGGGAACTGCCAGGCATCAAATAAAACGAAAGGCTCAGTCGGAAGACTG
GGCCTTTCGTTTTATCTGTTGTTTGTCGGTGAACGCTCTCCTGAGTAGGACAAATCCGCCGGGAGCGGAT
TTGAACGTTGTGAAGCAACGGCCCGGAGGGTGGCGGGCAGGACGCCCGCCATAAACTGCCAGGCATCAAA
CTAAGCAGAAGGCCATCCTGACGGATGGCCTTTTTGCGTTTCTACAAACTCTTCCTGTTAGTTAGTTACT
TAAGCTCGGGCCCCAAATAATGATTTTATTTTGACTGATAGTGACCTGTTCGTTGCAACAAATTGATAAG
CAATGCTTTTTTATAATGCCAACTTTGTACAAAAAAGCAGGCTTTAAAGGAACCAATTCAGTCGACTGGA
TCCGGTACCATGGACTACAAAGACCATGACGGTGATTATAAAGATCATGACATCGATTACAAGGATGACG
ATGACAAGCTTGGGAATCCGGCCTCGGCGCCCCCTCCGCTCCCGCCGCCTGGGCAGCAAGTGATCCACGT
CACGCAGGACCTAGACACAGACCTCGAAGCCCTCTTCAACTCTGTCATGAATCCGAAGCCTAGCTCGTGG
CGGAAGAAGATCCTGCCGGAGTCTTTCTTTAAGGAGCCTGATTCGGGCTCGCACTCGCGCCAGTCCAGCA
CCGACTCGTCGGGCGGCCACCCGGGGCCTCGACTGGCTGGGGGTGCCCAGCATGTCCGCTCGCACGCCTC
GCCAGCGTCCCTGCAGCTGGGCACCGGCGCGGGTGCTGCGGGTAGCCCCGCGCAGCAGCACGCGCACCTC
CGCCAGCAGTCCTACGACGTGACCGACGAGCTGCCACTGCCCCCGGGCTGGGAGATGACCTTCACGGCCA
CTGGCCAGAGGTACTTCCTCAATCACATAGAAAAAATCACCACATGGCAAGACCCTAGGAAGGCGATGAA
TCAGCCTCTGAATCATATGAACCTCCACCCTGCCGTCAGTTCCACACCAGTGCCTCAGAGGTCCATGGCA
GTATCCCAGCCAAATCTCGTGATGAATCACCAACACCAGCAGCAGATGGCCCCCAGTACCCTGAGCCAGC
AGAACCACCCCACTCAGAACCCACCCGCAGGGCTCATGAGTATGCCCAATGCGCTGACCACTCAGCAGCA
GCAGCAGCAGAAACTGCGGCTTCAGAGAATCCAGATGGAGAGAGAAAGGATTCGAATGCGCCAAGAGGAG
CTCATGAGGCAGGAAGCTGCCCTCTGTCGACAGCTCCCCATGGAAGCTGAGACTCTTGCCCCAGTTCAGG
CTGCTGTCAACCCACCCACGATGACCCCAGACATGAGATCCATCACTAATAATAGCTCAGATCCTTTCCT
CAATGGAGGGCCATATCATTCGAGGGAGCAGAGCACTGACAGTGGCCTGGGGTTAGGGTGCTACAGTGTC
CCCACAACTCCGGAGGACTTCCTCAGCAATGTGGATGAGATGGATACAGGAGAAAACGCAGGACAAACAC
CCATGAACATCAATCCCCAACAGACCCGTTTCCCTGATTTCCTTGACTGTCTTCCAGGAACAAACGTTGA
CTTAGGAACTTTGGAATCTGAAGACCTGATCCCCCTCTTCAATGATGTAGAGTCTGCTCTGAACAAAAGT
GAGCCCTTTCTAACCTGGCTGTAAGAATTCGCGGCCGCACTCGAGATATCTAGACCCAGCTTTCTTGTAC
AAAGTTGGCATTATAAGAAAGCATTGCTTATCAATTTGTTGCAACGAACAGGTCACTATCAGTCAAAATA
AAATCATTATTTGCCATCCAGCTGCAGCTCTGGCCCGTGTCTCAAAATCTCTGATGTTACATTGCACAAG
ATAAAAATATATCATCATGAACAATAAAACTGTCTGCTTACATAAACAGTAATACAAGGGGTGTTATGAG
CCATATTCAACGGGAAACGTCGAGGCCGCGATTAAATTCCAACATGGATGCTGATTTATATGGGTATAAA
TGGGCTCGCGATAATGTCGGGCAATCAGGTGCGACAATCTATCGCTTGTATGGGAAGCCCGATGCGCCAG
AGTTGTTTCTGAAACATGGCAAAGGTAGCGTTGCCAATGATGTTACAGATGAGATGGTCAGACTAAACTG
GCTGACGGAATTTATGCCTCTTCCGACCATCAAGCATTTTATCCGTACTCCTGATGATGCATGGTTACTC
ACCACTGCGATCCCCGGAAAAACAGCATTCCAGGTATTAGAAGAATATCCTGATTCAGGTGAAAATATTG
TTGATGCGCTGGCAGTGTCCCTGCGCCGGTTGCATTCGATTCCTGTTTGTAATTGTCCTTTTAACAGCGA
TCGCGTATTTCGTCTCGCTCAGGCGCAATCACGAATGAATAACGGTTTGGTTGATGCGAGTGATTTTGAT
GACGAGCGTAATGGCTGGCCTGTTGAACAAGTCTGGAAAGAAATGCATAAACTTTTGCCATTCTCACCGG
ATTCAGTCGTCACTCATGGTGATTTCTCACTTGATAACCTTATTTTTGACGAGGGGAAATTAATAGGTTG
TATTGATGTTGGACGAGTCGGAATCGCAGACCGATACCAGGATCTTGCCATCCTATGGAACTGCCTCGGT
GAGTTTTCTCCTTCATTACAGAAACGGCTTTTTCAAAAATATGGTATTGATAATCCTGATATGAATAAAT
TGCAGTTTCATTTGATGCTCGATGAGTTTTTCTAATCAGAATTGGTTAATTGGTTGTAACATTATTCAGA
TTGGGCCCCGTTCCACTGAGCGTCAGACCCCGTAGAAAAGATCAAAGGATCTTCTTGAGATCCTTTTTTT
CTGCGCGTAATCTGCTGCTTGCAAACAAAAAAACCACCGCTACCAGCGGTGGTTTGTTTGCCGGATCAAG
AGCTACCAACTCTTTTTCCGAAGGTAACTGGCTTCAGCAGAGCGCAGATACCAAATACTGTTCTTCTAGT
GTAGCCGTAGTTAGGCCACCACTTCAAGAACTCTGTAGCACCGCCTACATACCTCGCTCTGCTAATCCTG
TTACCAGTGGCTGCTGCCAGTGGCGATAAGTCGTGTCTTACCGGGTTGGACTCAAGACGATAGTTACCGG
ATAAGGCGCAGCGGTCGGGCTGAACGGGGGGTTCGTGCACACAGCCCAGCTTGGAGCGAACGACCTACAC
CGAACTGAGATACCTACAGCGTGAGCTATGAGAAAGCGCCACGCTTCCCGAAGGGAGAAAGGCGGACAGG
TATCCGGTAAGCGGCAGGGTCGGAACAGGAGAGCGCACGAGGGAGCTTCCAGGGGGAAACGCCTGGTAT
